Addgene plasmid #167395: pMSR:MSMEG_5170:Dendra
Purpose: C-term fluorescent fusion
Depositing lab: Keith Derbyshire & Joseph Wade. Depositing organization: Wadsworth Center, New York State Department of Health. Publication: A Mycobacterial Systems Resource for the Research Community. Judd JA, Canestrari J, Clark R, Joseph A, Lapierre P, Lasek-Nesselquist E, Mir M, Palumbo M, Smith C, Stone M, Upadhyay A, Wirth SE, Dedrick RM, Meier CG, Russell DA, Dills A, Dove E, Kester J, Wolf ID, Zhu J, Rubin ER, Fortune S, Hatfull GF, Gray TA, Wade JT, Derbyshire KM. mBio. 2021 Mar 2;12(2). pii: mBio.02401-20. doi: 10.1128/mBio.02401-20. PubMed 33653882.
Backbone
  Vector backbone: pMSR:Dendra
  Vector type: Bacterial Expression ; Integrating Mycobacterial Expression Vector attL5. T7 expression in E. coli
Growth in bacteria
  Bacterial resistance: Apramycin, 25 μg/mL
  Growth temperature: 37°C
  Growth strain: DH5alpha
  Copy number: High Copy
Gene/Insert
  Gene/Insert name: MSMEG_5170
  Species: M. smegmatis
  Promoter: pmycTetO
  Tag / fusion protein: Gly-Ala Linker/Dendra2/1x Flag Tag (C terminal on insert)
  Cloning method: Ligation Independent Cloning
  Sequencing primers: 5′ TGATAGAGTTTGTCCTCCCTATCAG; 3′ TCCATATGCACCTTGACACG
Resource information
  A portion of this plasmid was derived from a plasmid made by: CP000480.1
Terms and licenses: Academic/Nonprofit Terms; Industry Terms: Not Available to Industry
Depositor comments: 5' cloning site: AseI (destroyed), 3' cloning site: HindIII (not destroyed)
How to cite: pMSR:MSMEG_5170:Dendra was a gift from Keith Derbyshire & Joseph Wade (Addgene plasmid # 167395 ; http://n2t.net/addgene:167395 ; RRID:Addgene_167395)
