[The description below was written by a language model from this plasmid's Addgene catalogue record.]
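Description:
pMSR:MSMEG_5170:Dendra is a bacterial expression plasmid built on the pMSR:Dendra backbone, an integrating mycobacterial vector that inserts at the L5 phage attachment site of the mycobacterial chromosome rather than replicating episomally in that host. It is propagated in E. coli as a high-copy plasmid under apramycin selection. The catalogue entry also notes that the vector supports T7-driven expression in E. coli, so the same construct can serve for protein production in that host as well as for expression in mycobacteria. No feature table is available, so the origin of replication, the integrase and attachment-site elements, and the arrangement of the T7 promoter are not detailed beyond these catalogue statements.

The insert is the Mycobacterium smegmatis open reading frame MSMEG_5170, derived from the M. smegmatis genome sequence and introduced by ligation-independent cloning; the record does not state the function of this gene's product. Expression in mycobacteria is driven by the pmycTetO promoter, a mycobacterial promoter carrying tet operator sequences, which in principle allows tetracycline-repressor control where a suitable repressor is present. The gene is fused at its C terminus, through a glycine-alanine linker, to Dendra2, a green-to-red photoconvertible fluorescent protein, followed by a single FLAG epitope. This arrangement yields a stable, single-copy integrated fusion suited to live-cell imaging of protein localisation, while the FLAG tag permits antibody detection or affinity capture. The plasmid's stated purpose is a C-terminal fluorescent fusion, and it belongs to a mycobacterial systems resource collection.
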