>Addgene plasmid #167395 | pMSR:MSMEG_5170:Dendra | depositor partial sequence | sequence record 325223 | partial
ATGGGGCGTCAGGTGTTCGATGACAAGCTGCTGGCATTGATCTGCAACAACTCACTCGGTGTGCTGGCCA
CGATCAAGCAGGACGGGCGACCACAGCTGTCCAACGTGTCCTACCACTTCGATCCGCGGGCCCAGACCTT
CCAGGTGTCGATCACCGAACCCAGGGCCAAGACGCGCAATCTGCGCCGCGATCCCCGCGCGTCCATCCAC
GTCAGTTCCGACGACGGGTGGGCGTACGCGGTCGCCGAGGGCGACGCGATCCTCACGCCGCCCGCCGCGT
CCACCCACGACGACACCGTCGAGGGGTTGATCGCGTTGTACCGCAACATCTCCGGCGAACACCCCGACTG
GGATGAGTTCCGGCAGGCCATGGTCGACGACCGCCGCGTGCTGATGACCCTGCCCATCACCCACGTGTAC
GGAATGCCGCCCGGCATGCGC
